>Addgene plasmid #18950 | HA-HIF2alpha-pcDNA3 | addgene partial sequence | sequence record 135583 | CMV-F 5'-CGCAAATGGGCGGTAGGCGTG-3'
GAGCTCTCTGGCTAACTAGAGAACCCACTGCTTACTGGCTTATCGAAATTAATACGACTCACTATAGGGA
GACCCAAGCTTACCATGGCCTACCCCTACGACGTGCCCGACTACGCCTCCCTCGGATCCGCCACCATGAC
AGCTGACAAGGAGAAGAAAAGGAGTAGCTCGGAGAGGAGGAAGGAGAAGTCCCGGGATGCTGCGCGGTGC
CGGCGGAGCAAGGAGACGGAGGTGTTCTATGAGCTGGCCCATGAGCTGCCTCTGCCCCACAGTGTGAGCT
CCCATCTGGACAAGGCCTCCATCATGCGACTGGCAATCAGCTTCCTGCGAACACACAAGCTCCTCTCCTC
AGTTTGCTCTGAAAACGAGTCCGAAGCCGAAGCTGACCAGCAGATGGACAACTTGTACCTGAAAGCCTTG
GAGGGTTTCATTGCCGTGGTGACCCAAGATGGCGACATGATCTTTCTGTCAGAAAACATCAGCAAGTTCA
TGGGACTTACACAGGTGGAGCTAACAGGACATAGTATCTTTGACTTCACTCATCCCTGCGACCATGAGGA
GATTCGTGAGAACCTGAGTCTCAAAAATGGCTCTGGTTTTGGGAAAAAAAGCAAAGACATGTCCACAGAG
CGGGACTTCTTCATGAGGATGAAGTGCACGGTCACCAACAGAGGCCGTACTGTCAACCTCAAGTCAGCCA
CCTGGAAGGTCTTGCACTGCACGGGCCAGGTGAAAGTCTACAACAACTGCCCTCCTCACAATAGTCTGTG
TGGCTACAAGGAGCCCCTGCTGTCCTGCCTCATCATCATGTGTGAACCAATCCAGCACCCATCCCACATG
GACATCCCCCTGGATAGCAAGACCTTCCTGAGCCGCCACAGCATGGACATGAAGTTCACCTACTGTGATG
ACAGAATCACAGAACTGATTGGTTACCACCCTGAGGAGCTGCTTGGCCGCTCAGCCTATGAATTCTACCA
TGCGCTAGACTC
