[The description below was written by a language model from this plasmid's Addgene catalogue record.]
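Description:
HA-HIF2alpha-pcDNA3 is a mammalian expression plasmid built on the Invitrogen pcDNA3 backbone (about 5.4 kb without insert). It carries the wild-type human cDNA for hypoxia-inducible factor 2 alpha (HIF2α, gene symbol EPAS1). The insert of roughly 2.6 kb was placed in the polylinker by restriction cloning: the 5′ BamHI site is retained and the 3′ EcoRI site was destroyed during construction. An HA epitope tag sits upstream in the backbone, so the protein is made as an N-terminally HA-tagged fusion that can be detected or immunoprecipitated with anti-HA antibodies.

The record does not list individual regulatory features. Standard pcDNA3, however, drives the insert from the CMV immediate-early promoter and terminates transcripts with a bovine growth hormone polyadenylation signal. T7 and SP6 promoter sites flank the polylinker, consistent with the T7 and SP6 sequencing primers recorded here. In bacteria the plasmid is maintained at high copy under ampicillin selection. The neomycin resistance marker allows G418 selection of stably transfected mammalian cells.

HIF2α is an oxygen-regulated bHLH-PAS transcription factor subunit and a target of the von Hippel-Lindau (VHL) ubiquitin ligase complex. The associated publication addresses whether inhibition of HIF is required for tumour suppression by the VHL protein. The plasmid therefore suits transient or stable overexpression of tagged wild-type HIF2α in mammalian cells, for example to study its stability, its regulation by VHL and its transcriptional activity, or to serve as the wild-type reference for mutant variants.
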