Addgene plasmid #18950: HA-HIF2alpha-pcDNA3
Depositing lab: William Kaelin. Publication: Inhibition of HIF is necessary for tumor suppression by the von Hippel-Lindau protein. Kondo K, Klco J, Nakamura E, Lechpammer M, Kaelin WG. Cancer Cell. 2002 Apr . 1(3):237-46. 10.1016/S1535-6108(02)00043-0 PubMed 12086860.
Backbone
  Vector backbone: pcDNA3
  Backbone manufacturer: Invitrogen
  Backbone size w/o insert (bp): 5433
  Vector type: Mammalian Expression
  Selectable markers: Neomycin (select with G418)
Growth in bacteria
  Bacterial resistance: Ampicillin, 100 μg/mL
  Growth temperature: 37°C
  Growth strain: DH5alpha
  Growth instructions: DH5alpha
  Copy number: High Copy
Gene/Insert
  Gene/Insert name: Hypoxia inducible factor 2 alpha (alt names: HIF2a; EPAS1)
  Species: H. sapiens (human)
  Insert size (bp): 2637
  Mutation: wt cDNA
  GenBank ID: HSU81984
  Entrez Gene: EPAS1 (a.k.a. ECYT4, HIF2A, HLF, MOP2, PASD2, bHLHe73)
  Tag / fusion protein: HA-tag (N terminal on backbone)
  Cloning method: Restriction Enzyme; 5′ cloning site BamH I (not destroyed); 3′ cloning site EcoR I (destroyed during cloning)
  Sequencing primers: 5′ T7; 3′ SP6
Terms and licenses: Academic/Nonprofit Terms; Industry Terms: Not Available to Industry
How to cite: HA-HIF2alpha-pcDNA3 was a gift from William Kaelin (Addgene plasmid # 18950 ; http://n2t.net/addgene:18950 ; RRID:Addgene_18950)
