LOCUS       Exported 8070 bp ds-DNA circular SYN 12-MAY-2021
DEFINITION  synthetic circular DNA
ACCESSION   .
VERSION     .
KEYWORDS    HA-HIF2alpha-pcDNA3
SOURCE      synthetic DNA construct
  ORGANISM  synthetic DNA construct
REFERENCE   1 (bases 1 to 8070)
  AUTHORS   Kondo K, Klco J, Nakamura E, Lechpammer M, Kaelin WG
  TITLE     Inhibition of HIF is necessary for tumor suppression by the von
            Hippel-Lindau protein.
  JOURNAL   Cancer Cell. 2002 Apr . 1(3):237-46.
  PUBMED    12086860
REFERENCE   2 (bases 1 to 8070)
  AUTHORS   .
  TITLE     Direct Submission
  JOURNAL   Exported May 12, 2021 from SnapGene Server 1.1.58
            http://www.snapgene.com
FEATURES             Location/Qualifiers
     source          1..8070
                     /organism="synthetic DNA construct"
                     /mol_type="other DNA"
     primer_bind     complement(44..63)
                     /label=pRS-marker
                     /note="pRS vectors, use to sequence yeast selectable
                     marker"
     enhancer        235..614
                     /label=CMV enhancer
                     /note="human cytomegalovirus immediate early enhancer"
     promoter        615..818
                     /label=CMV promoter
                     /note="human cytomegalovirus (CMV) immediate early
                     promoter"
     primer_bind     769..789
                     /label=CMV-F
                     /note="Human CMV immediate early promoter, forward primer"
     primer_bind     863..882
                     /label=T7
                     /note="T7 promoter, forward primer"
     promoter        863..881
                     /label=T7 promoter
                     /note="promoter for bacteriophage T7 RNA polymerase"
     CDS             904..930
                     /codon_start=1
                     /product="HA (human influenza hemagglutinin) epitope tag"
                     /label=HA
                     /translation="YPYDVPDYA"
     promoter        complement(3622..3640)
                     /label=SP6 promoter
                     /note="promoter for bacteriophage SP6 RNA polymerase"
     primer_bind     complement(3623..3640)
                     /label=SP6
                     /note="SP6 promoter, forward primer"
     primer_bind     complement(3660..3677)
                     /label=BGH-rev
                     /note="Bovine growth hormone terminator, reverse primer.
                     Also called BGH reverse"
     polyA_signal    3666..3890
                     /label=bGH poly(A) signal
                     /note="bovine growth hormone polyadenylation signal"
     rep_origin      3936..4364
                     /direction=RIGHT
                     /label=f1 ori
                     /note="f1 bacteriophage origin of replication; arrow
                     indicates direction of (+) strand synthesis"
     primer_bind     complement(4023..4042)
                     /label=F1ori-R
                     /note="F1 origin, reverse primer"
     primer_bind     4233..4254
                     /label=F1ori-F
                     /note="F1 origin, forward primer"
     primer_bind     complement(4373..4393)
                     /label=pBABE 3'
                     /note="SV40 enhancer, reverse primer for pBABE vectors"
     promoter        4378..4708
                     /label=SV40 promoter
                     /note="SV40 enhancer and early promoter"
     rep_origin      4559..4694
                     /label=SV40 ori
                     /note="SV40 origin of replication"
     primer_bind     4621..4640
                     /label=SV40pro-F
                     /note="SV40 promoter/origin, forward primer"
     CDS             4775..5569
                     /codon_start=1
                     /gene="aph(3')-II (or nptII)"
                     /product="aminoglycoside phosphotransferase from Tn5"
                     /label=NeoR/KanR
                     /note="confers resistance to neomycin, kanamycin, and G418
                     (Geneticin(R))"
                     /translation="MIEQDGLHAGSPAAWVERLFGYDWAQQTIGCSDAAVFRLSAQGRP
                     VLFVKTDLSGALNELQDEAARLSWLATTGVPCAAVLDVVTEAGRDWLLLGEVPGQDLLS
                     SHLAPAEKVSIMADAMRRLHTLDPATCPFDHQAKHRIERARTRMEAGLVDQDDLDEEHQ
                     GLAPAELFARLKARMPDGEDLVVTHGDACLPNIMVENGRFSGFIDCGRLGVADRYQDIA
                     LATRDIAEELGGEWADRFLVLYGIAAPDSQRIAFYRLLDEFF"
     primer_bind     complement(4829..4848)
                     /label=Neo-R
                     /note="Neomycin resistance gene, reverse primer"
     primer_bind     5439..5458
                     /label=Neo-F
                     /note="Neomycin resistance gene, forward primer"
     polyA_signal    5743..5864
                     /label=SV40 poly(A) signal
                     /note="SV40 polyadenylation signal"
     primer_bind     complement(5780..5799)
                     /label=SV40pA-R
                     /note="SV40 polyA, reverse primer"
     primer_bind     5834..5853
                     /label=EBV-rev
                     /note="SV40 polyA terminator, reverse primer"
     primer_bind     complement(5913..5929)
                     /label=M13 rev
                     /note="common sequencing primer, one of multiple similar
                     variants"
     primer_bind     complement(5913..5929)
                     /label=M13 Reverse
                     /note="In lacZ gene. Also called M13-rev"
     primer_bind     complement(5926..5948)
                     /label=M13/pUC Reverse
                     /note="In lacZ gene"
     protein_bind    5937..5953
                     /label=lac operator
                     /bound_moiety="lac repressor encoded by lacI"
                     /note="The lac repressor binds to the lac operator to
                     inhibit transcription in E. coli. This inhibition can be
                     relieved by adding lactose or
                     isopropyl-beta-D-thiogalactopyranoside (IPTG)."
     promoter        complement(5961..5991)
                     /label=lac promoter
                     /note="promoter for the E. coli lac operon"
     protein_bind    6006..6027
                     /label=CAP binding site
                     /bound_moiety="E. coli catabolite activator protein"
                     /note="CAP binding activates transcription in the presence
                     of cAMP."
     primer_bind     complement(6144..6161)
                     /label=L4440
                     /note="L4440 vector, forward primer"
     rep_origin      complement(6315..6903)
                     /direction=LEFT
                     /label=ori
                     /note="high-copy-number ColE1/pMB1/pBR322/pUC origin of
                     replication"
     primer_bind     complement(6395..6414)
                     /label=pBR322ori-F
                     /note="pBR322 origin, forward primer"
     CDS             complement(7074..7934)
                     /codon_start=1
                     /gene="bla"
                     /product="beta-lactamase"
                     /label=AmpR
                     /note="confers resistance to ampicillin, carbenicillin, and
                     related antibiotics"
                     /translation="MSIQHFRVALIPFFAAFCLPVFAHPETLVKVKDAEDQLGARVGYI
                     ELDLNSGKILESFRPEERFPMMSTFKVLLCGAVLSRIDAGQEQLGRRIHYSQNDLVEYS
                     PVTEKHLTDGMTVRELCSAAITMSDNTAANLLLTTIGGPKELTAFLHNMGDHVTRLDRW
                     EPELNEAIPNDERDTTMPVAMATTLRKLLTGELLTLASRQQLIDWMEADKVAGPLLRSA
                     LPAGWFIADKSGAGERGSRGIIAALGPDGKPSRIVVIYTTGSQATMDERNRQIAEIGAS
                     LIKHW"
     primer_bind     7697..7716
                     /label=Amp-R
                     /note="Ampicillin resistance gene, reverse primer"
     promoter        complement(7935..8039)
                     /gene="bla"
                     /label=AmpR promoter
ORIGIN
        1 gacggatcgg gagatctccc gatcccctat ggtcgactct cagtacaatc tgctctgatg
       61 ccgcatagtt aagccagtat ctgctccctg cttgtgtgtt ggaggtcgct gagtagtgcg
      121 cgagcaaaat ttaagctaca acaaggcaag gcttgaccga caattgcatg aagaatctgc
      181 ttagggttag gcgttttgcg ctgcttcgcg atgtacgggc cagatatacg cgttgacatt
      241 gattattgac tagttattaa tagtaatcaa ttacggggtc attagttcat agcccatata
      301 tggagttccg cgttacataa cttacggtaa atggcccgcc tggctgaccg cccaacgacc
      361 cccgcccatt gacgtcaata atgacgtatg ttcccatagt aacgccaata gggactttcc
      421 attgacgtca atgggtggac tatttacggt aaactgccca cttggcagta catcaagtgt
      481 atcatatgcc aagtacgccc cctattgacg tcaatgacgg taaatggccc gcctggcatt
      541 atgcccagta catgacctta tgggactttc ctacttggca gtacatctac gtattagtca
      601 tcgctattac catggtgatg cggttttggc agtacatcaa tgggcgtgga tagcggtttg
      661 actcacgggg atttccaagt ctccacccca ttgacgtcaa tgggagtttg ttttggcacc
      721 aaaatcaacg ggactttcca aaatgtcgta acaactccgc cccattgacg caaatgggcg
      781 gtaggcgtgt acggtgggag gtctatataa gcagagctct ctggctaact agagaaccca
      841 ctgcttactg gcttatcgaa attaatacga ctcactatag ggagacccaa gcttaccatg
      901 gcctacccnt acgacgtgcc cgactacgcc tccctcggat ccgccaccat gacagctgac
      961 aaggagaaga aaaggagtag ctcggagagg aggaaggaga agtcccggga tgctgcgcgg
     1021 tgccggcgga gcaaggagac ggaggtgttc tatgagctgg cccatgagct gcctctgccc
     1081 cacagtgtga gctcccatct ggacaaggcc tccatcatgc gactggaaat cagcttcctg
     1141 cgaacacaca agctcctctc ctcagtttgc tctgaaaacg agtccgaagc cgaagctgac
     1201 cagcagatgg acaacttgta cctgaaagcc ttggagggtt tcattgccgt ggtgacccaa
     1261 gatggcgaca tgatctttct gtcagaaaac atcagcaagt tcatgggact tacacaggtg
     1321 gagctaacag gacatagtat ctttgacttc actcatccct gcgaccatga ggagattcgt
     1381 gagaacctga gtctcaaaaa tggctctggt tttgggaaaa aaagcaaaga catgtccaca
     1441 gagcgggact tcttcatgag gatgaagtgc acggtcacca acagaggccg tactgtcaac
     1501 ctcaagtcag ccacctggaa ggtcttgcac tgcacgggcc aggtgaaagt ctacaacaac
     1561 tgccctcctc acaatagtct gtgtggctac aaggagcccc tgctgtcctg cctcatcatc
     1621 atgtgtgaac caatccagca cccatcccac atggacatcc ccctggatag caagaccttc
     1681 ctgagccgcc acagcatgga catgaagttc acctactgtg atgacagaat cacagaactg
     1741 attggttacc accctgagga gctgcttggc cgctcagcct atgaattcta ccatgcgcta
     1801 gactccgaga acatgaccaa gagtcaccag aacttgtgca ccaagggtca ggtagtaagt
     1861 ggccagtacc ggatgctcgc aaagcatggg ggctacgtgt ggctggagac ccaggggacg
     1921 gtcatctaca accctcgcaa cctgcagccc cagtgcatca tgtgtgtcaa ctacgtcctg
     1981 agtgagattg agaagaatga cgtggtgttc tccatggacc agactgaatc cctgttcaag
     2041 ccccacctga tggccatgaa cagcatcttt gatagcagtg gcaagggggc tgtgtctgag
     2101 aagagtaact tcctattcac caagctaaag gaggagcccg aggagctggc ccagctggct
     2161 cccaccccag gagacgccat catctctctg gatttcggga atcagaactt cgaggagtcc
     2221 tcagcctatg gcaaggccat cctgcccccg agccagccat gggccacgga gttgaggagc
     2281 cacagcaccc agagcgaggc tgggagcctg cctgccttca ccgtgcccca ggcagctgcc
     2341 ccgggcagca ccacccccag tgccaccagc agcagcagca gctgctccac gcccaatagc
     2401 cctgaagact attacacatc tttggataac gacctgaaga ttgaagtgat tgagaagctc
     2461 ttcgccatgg acacagaggc caaggaccaa tgcagtaccc agacggattt caatgagctg
     2521 gacttggaga cactggcacc ctatatcccc atggacgggg aagacttcca gctaagcccc
     2581 atctgccccg aggagcggct cttggcggag aacccacagt ccacccccca gcactgcttc
     2641 agtgccatga caaacatctt ccagccactg gcccctgtag ccccgcacag tcccttcctc
     2701 ctggacaagt ttcagcagca gctggagagc aagaagacag agcccgagca ccggcccatg
     2761 tcctccatct tctttgatgc cggaagcaaa gcatccctgc caccgtgctg tggccaggcc
     2821 agcacccctc tctcttccat ggggggcaga tccaataccc agtggccccc agatccacca
     2881 ttacattttg ggcccacaaa gtgggccgtc ggggatcagc gcacagagtt cttgggagca
     2941 gcgccgttgg ggccccctgt ctctccaccc catgtctcca ccttcaagac aaggtctgca
     3001 aagggttttg gggctcgagg cccagacgtg ctgagtccgg ccatggtagc cctctccaac
     3061 aagctgaagc tgaagcgaca gctggagtat gaagagcaag ccttccagga cctgagcggg
     3121 ggggacccac ctggtggcag cacctcacat ttgatgtgga aacggatgaa gaacctcagg
     3181 ggtgggagct gccctttgat gccggacaag ccactgagcg caaatgtacc caatgataag
     3241 ttcacccaaa accccatgag gggcctgggc catcccctga gacatctgcc gctgccacag
     3301 cctccatctg ccatcagtcc cggggagaac agcaagagca ggttcccccc acagtgctac
     3361 gccacccagt accaggacta cagcctgtcg tcagcccaca aggtgtcagg catggcaagc
     3421 cggctgctcg ggccctcatt tgagtcctac ctgctgcccg aactgaccag atatgactgt
     3481 gaggtgaacg tgcccgtgct gggaagctcc acgctcctgc aaggagggga cctcctcaga
     3541 gccctggacc aggccacctg acaattctgc agatatccat cacactggcg gccgctcgag
     3601 catgcatcta gagggcccta ttctatagtg tcacctaaat gctagagctc gctgatcagc
     3661 ctcgactgtg ccttctagtt gccagccatc tgttgtttgc ccctcccccg tgccttcctt
     3721 gaccctggaa ggtgccactc ccactgtcct ttcctaataa aatgaggaaa ttgcatcgca
     3781 ttgtctgagt aggtgtcatt ctattctggg gggtggggtg gggcaggaca gcaaggggga
     3841 ggattgggaa gacaatagca ggcatgctgg ggatgcggtg ggctctatgg cttctgaggc
     3901 ggaaagaacc agctggggct ctagggggta tccccnnnnn nnnnnnnnnn nnnnnnnnnn
     3961 nnnnnnnnnn nnnnnnnnnn nnnnnnnnnn nnnnnnnnnn nnnnnnnnnn nnnnnnnnnn
     4021 nnnnnnnnnn nnnnnnnnnn nnnnnnnnnn nnnnnnnnnc gccggctttc cccgtcaagc
     4081 tctaaatcgg ggcannnnnn nnnnnnnnnn nnnnnnnnnn nnnnnnnnnn nnnnnnnnnn
     4141 nnnnnnnnnn nannnnnnnn nnnnnnnnnn nnnnnnnnnn nnnnnnnnnn nnnnnnnnnn
     4201 ncctttgacg ttggagtcca cgttctttaa tagtggactc ttgttccaaa ctggaacaac
     4261 actcaaccct atctcggtct attcttttga tttataaggg attttgggga tttcggccta
     4321 ttggttaaaa aatgagctga tttaacaaaa atttaacgcg aattaattct gtggaatgtg
     4381 tgtcagttag ggtgtggaaa gtccccaggc tccccaggca ggcagaagta tgcaaagcat
     4441 gcatctcaat tagtcagcaa ccaggtgtgg aaagtcccca ggctccccag caggcagaag
     4501 tatgcaaagc atgcatctca attagtcagc aaccatagtc ccgcccctaa ctccgcccat
     4561 cccgccccta actccgccca gttccgccca ttctccgccc catggctgac taattttttt
     4621 tatttatgca gaggccgagg ccgcctctgc ctctgagcta ttccagaagt agtgaggagg
     4681 cttttttgga ggcctaggct tttgcaaaaa gctcccggga gcttgtatat ccattttcgg
     4741 atctgatcaa gagacaggat gaggatcgtt tcgcatgatt gaacaagatg gattgcacgc
     4801 aggttctccg gccgcttggg tggagaggct attcggctat gactgggcac aacagacaat
     4861 cggctgctct gatgccgccg tgttccggct gtcagcgcag gggcgcccgg ttctttttgt
     4921 caagaccgac ctgtccggtg ccctgaatga actgcaggac gaggcagcgc ggctatcgtg
     4981 gctggccacg acgggcgttc cttgcgcagc tgtgctcgac gttgtcactg aagcgggaag
     5041 ggactggctg ctattgggcg aagtgccggg gcaggatctc ctgtcatctc accttgctcc
     5101 tgccgagaaa gtatccatca tggctgatgc aatgcggcgg ctgcatacgc ttgatccggc
     5161 tacctgccca ttcgaccacc aagcgaaaca tcgcatcgag cgagcacgta ctcggatgga
     5221 agccggtctt gtcgatcagg atgatctgga cgaagagcat caggggctcg cgccagccga
     5281 actgttcgcc aggctcaagg cgcgcatgcc cgacggcgag gatctcgtcg tgacccatgg
     5341 cgatgcctgc ttgccgaata tcatggtgga aaatggccgc ttttctggat tcatcgactg
     5401 tggccggctg ggtgtggcgg accgctatca ggacatagcg ttggctaccc gtgatattgc
     5461 tgaagagctt ggcggcgaat gggctgaccg cttcctcgtg ctttacggta tcgccgctcc
     5521 cgattcgcag cgcatcgcct tctatcgcct tcttgacgag ttcttctgag cgggactctg
     5581 gggttcgaaa tgaccgacca agcgacgccc aacctgccat cacgagattt cgattccacc
     5641 gccgccttct atgaaaggtt gggcttcgga atcgttttcc gggacgccgg ctggatgatc
     5701 ctccagcgcg gggatctcat gctggagttc ttcgcccacc ccaacttgtt tattgcagct
     5761 tataatggtt acaaataaag caatagcatc acaaatttca caaataaagc atttttttca
     5821 ctgcattcta gttgtggttt gtccaaactc atcaatgtat cttatcatgt ctgtataccg
     5881 tcgacctcta gctagagctt ggcgtaatca tggtcatagc tgtttcctgt gtgaaattgt
     5941 tatccgctca caattccaca caacatacga gccggaagca taaagtgtaa agcctggggt
     6001 gcctaatgag tgagctaact cacattaatt gcgttgcgct cactgcccgc tttccagtcg
     6061 ggaaacctgt cgtgccagct gcattaatga atcggccaac gcgcggggag aggcggtttg
     6121 cgtattgggc gctcttccgc ttcctcgctc actgactcgc tgcgctcggt cgttcggctg
     6181 cggcgagcgg tatcagctca ctcaaaggcg gtaatacggt tatccacaga atcaggggat
     6241 aacgcaggaa agaacatgtg agcaaaaggc cagcaaaagg ccaggaaccg taaaaaggcc
     6301 gcgttgctgg cgtttttcca taggctccgc ccccctgacg agcatcacaa aaatcgacgc
     6361 tcaagtcaga ggtggcgaaa cccgacagga ctataaagat accaggcgtt tccccctgga
     6421 agctccctcg tgcgctctcc tgttccgacc ctgccgctta ccggatacct gtccgccttt
     6481 ctcccttcgg gaagcgtggc gctttctcaa tgctcacgct gtaggtatct cagttcggtg
     6541 taggtcgttc gctccaagct gggctgtgtg cacgaacccc ccgttcagcc cgaccgctgc
     6601 gccttatccg gtaactatcg tcttgagtcc aacccggtaa gacacgactt atcgccactg
     6661 gcagcagcca ctggtaacag gattagcaga gcgaggtatg taggcggtgc tacagagttc
     6721 ttgaagtggt ggcctaacta cggctacact agaaggacag tatttggtat ctgcgctctg
     6781 ctgaagccag ttaccttcgg aaaaagagtt ggtagctctt gatccggcaa acaaaccacc
     6841 gctggtagcg gtggtttttt tgtttgcaag cagcagatta cgcgcagaaa aaaaggatct
     6901 caagaagatc ctttgatctt ttctacgggg tctgacgctc agtggaacga aaactcacgt
     6961 taagggattt tggtcatgag attatcaaaa aggatcttca cctagatcct tttaaattaa
     7021 aaatgaagtt ttaaatcaat ctaaagtata tatgagtaaa cttggtctga cagttaccaa
     7081 tgcttaatca gtgaggcacc tatctcagcg atctgtctat ttcgttcatc catagttgcc
     7141 tgactccccg tcgtgtagat aactacgata cgggagggct taccatctgg ccccagtgct
     7201 gcaatgatac cgcgagaccc acgctcaccg gctccagatt tatcagcaat aaaccagcca
     7261 gccggaaggg ccgagcgcag aagtggtcct gcaactttat ccgcctccat ccagtctatt
     7321 aattgttgcc gggaagctag agtaagtagt tcgccagtta atagtttgcg caacgttgtt
     7381 gccattgcta caggcatcgt ggtgtcacgc tcgtcgtttg gtatggcttc attcagctcc
     7441 ggttcccaac gatcaaggcg agttacatga tcccccatgt tgtgcaaaaa agcggttagc
     7501 tccttcggtc ctccgatcgt tgtcagaagt aagttggccg cagtgttatc actcatggtt
     7561 atggcagcac tgcataattc tcttactgtc atgccatccg taagatgctt ttctgtgact
     7621 ggtgagtact caaccaagtc attctgagaa tagtgtatgc ggcgaccgag ttgctcttgc
     7681 ccggcgtcaa tacgggataa taccgcgcca catagcagaa ctttaaaagt gctcatcatt
     7741 ggaaaacgtt cttcggggcg aaaactctca aggatcttac cgctgttgag atccagttcg
     7801 atgtaaccca ctcgtgcacc caactgatct tcagcatctt ttactttcac cagcgtttct
     7861 gggtgagcaa aaacaggaag gcaaaatgcc gcaaaaaagg gaataagggc gacacggaaa
     7921 tgttgaatac tcatactctt cctttttcaa tattattgaa gcatttatca gggttattgt
     7981 ctcatgagcg gatacatatt tgaatgtatt tagaaaaata aacaaatagg ggttccgcgc
     8041 acatttcccc gaaaagtgcc acctgacgtc
//
