LOCUS       Exported 8069 bp ds-DNA circular SYN 16-AUG-2021
DEFINITION  synthetic circular DNA
ACCESSION   .
VERSION     .
KEYWORDS    HA-HIF2alpha-pcDNA3
SOURCE      synthetic DNA construct
  ORGANISM  synthetic DNA construct
REFERENCE   1 (bases 1 to 8069)
  AUTHORS   Kondo K, Klco J, Nakamura E, Lechpammer M, Kaelin WG
  TITLE     Inhibition of HIF is necessary for tumor suppression by the von
            Hippel-Lindau protein.
  JOURNAL   Cancer Cell. 2002 Apr . 1(3):237-46.
  PUBMED    12086860
REFERENCE   2 (bases 1 to 8069)
  AUTHORS   .
  TITLE     Direct Submission
  JOURNAL   Exported Aug 16, 2021 from SnapGene Server 1.1.58
            http://www.snapgene.com
FEATURES             Location/Qualifiers
     source          1..8069
                     /organism="synthetic DNA construct"
                     /mol_type="other DNA"
     primer_bind     complement(44..63)
                     /label=pRS-marker
                     /note="pRS vectors, use to sequence yeast selectable
                     marker"
     enhancer        235..614
                     /label=CMV enhancer
                     /note="human cytomegalovirus immediate early enhancer"
     promoter        615..818
                     /label=CMV promoter
                     /note="human cytomegalovirus (CMV) immediate early
                     promoter"
     primer_bind     769..789
                     /label=CMV-F
                     /note="Human CMV immediate early promoter, forward primer"
     primer_bind     863..882
                     /label=T7
                     /note="T7 promoter, forward primer"
     promoter        863..881
                     /label=T7 promoter
                     /note="promoter for bacteriophage T7 RNA polymerase"
     CDS             904..930
                     /codon_start=1
                     /product="HA (human influenza hemagglutinin) epitope tag"
                     /label=HA
                     /translation="YPYDVPDYA"
     promoter        complement(3622..3640)
                     /label=SP6 promoter
                     /note="promoter for bacteriophage SP6 RNA polymerase"
     primer_bind     complement(3623..3640)
                     /label=SP6
                     /note="SP6 promoter, forward primer"
     primer_bind     complement(3660..3677)
                     /label=BGH-rev
                     /note="Bovine growth hormone terminator, reverse primer.
                     Also called BGH reverse"
     polyA_signal    3666..3890
                     /label=bGH poly(A) signal
                     /note="bovine growth hormone polyadenylation signal"
     rep_origin      3936..4364
                     /direction=RIGHT
                     /label=f1 ori
                     /note="f1 bacteriophage origin of replication; arrow
                     indicates direction of (+) strand synthesis"
     primer_bind     complement(4023..4042)
                     /label=F1ori-R
                     /note="F1 origin, reverse primer"
     primer_bind     4233..4254
                     /label=F1ori-F
                     /note="F1 origin, forward primer"
     primer_bind     complement(4373..4393)
                     /label=pBABE 3'
                     /note="SV40 enhancer, reverse primer for pBABE vectors"
     promoter        4378..4707
                     /label=SV40 promoter
                     /note="SV40 enhancer and early promoter"
     rep_origin      4558..4693
                     /label=SV40 ori
                     /note="SV40 origin of replication"
     primer_bind     4620..4639
                     /label=SV40pro-F
                     /note="SV40 promoter/origin, forward primer"
     CDS             4774..5568
                     /codon_start=1
                     /gene="aph(3')-II (or nptII)"
                     /product="aminoglycoside phosphotransferase from Tn5"
                     /label=NeoR/KanR
                     /note="confers resistance to neomycin, kanamycin, and G418
                     (Geneticin(R))"
                     /translation="MIEQDGLHAGSPAAWVERLFGYDWAQQTIGCSDAAVFRLSAQGRP
                     VLFVKTDLSGALNELQDEAARLSWLATTGVPCAAVLDVVTEAGRDWLLLGEVPGQDLLS
                     SHLAPAEKVSIMADAMRRLHTLDPATCPFDHQAKHRIERARTRMEAGLVDQDDLDEEHQ
                     GLAPAELFARLKARMPDGEDLVVTHGDACLPNIMVENGRFSGFIDCGRLGVADRYQDIA
                     LATRDIAEELGGEWADRFLVLYGIAAPDSQRIAFYRLLDEFF"
     primer_bind     complement(4828..4847)
                     /label=Neo-R
                     /note="Neomycin resistance gene, reverse primer"
     primer_bind     5438..5457
                     /label=Neo-F
                     /note="Neomycin resistance gene, forward primer"
     polyA_signal    5742..5863
                     /label=SV40 poly(A) signal
                     /note="SV40 polyadenylation signal"
     primer_bind     complement(5779..5798)
                     /label=SV40pA-R
                     /note="SV40 polyA, reverse primer"
     primer_bind     5833..5852
                     /label=EBV-rev
                     /note="SV40 polyA terminator, reverse primer"
     primer_bind     complement(5912..5928)
                     /label=M13 rev
                     /note="common sequencing primer, one of multiple similar
                     variants"
     primer_bind     complement(5912..5928)
                     /label=M13 Reverse
                     /note="In lacZ gene. Also called M13-rev"
     primer_bind     complement(5925..5947)
                     /label=M13/pUC Reverse
                     /note="In lacZ gene"
     protein_bind    5936..5952
                     /label=lac operator
                     /bound_moiety="lac repressor encoded by lacI"
                     /note="The lac repressor binds to the lac operator to
                     inhibit transcription in E. coli. This inhibition can be
                     relieved by adding lactose or
                     isopropyl-beta-D-thiogalactopyranoside (IPTG)."
     promoter        complement(5960..5990)
                     /label=lac promoter
                     /note="promoter for the E. coli lac operon"
     protein_bind    6005..6026
                     /label=CAP binding site
                     /bound_moiety="E. coli catabolite activator protein"
                     /note="CAP binding activates transcription in the presence
                     of cAMP."
     primer_bind     complement(6143..6160)
                     /label=L4440
                     /note="L4440 vector, forward primer"
     rep_origin      complement(6314..6902)
                     /direction=LEFT
                     /label=ori
                     /note="high-copy-number ColE1/pMB1/pBR322/pUC origin of
                     replication"
     primer_bind     complement(6394..6413)
                     /label=pBR322ori-F
                     /note="pBR322 origin, forward primer"
     CDS             complement(7073..7933)
                     /codon_start=1
                     /gene="bla"
                     /product="beta-lactamase"
                     /label=AmpR
                     /note="confers resistance to ampicillin, carbenicillin, and
                     related antibiotics"
                     /translation="MSIQHFRVALIPFFAAFCLPVFAHPETLVKVKDAEDQLGARVGYI
                     ELDLNSGKILESFRPEERFPMMSTFKVLLCGAVLSRIDAGQEQLGRRIHYSQNDLVEYS
                     PVTEKHLTDGMTVRELCSAAITMSDNTAANLLLTTIGGPKELTAFLHNMGDHVTRLDRW
                     EPELNEAIPNDERDTTMPVAMATTLRKLLTGELLTLASRQQLIDWMEADKVAGPLLRSA
                     LPAGWFIADKSGAGERGSRGIIAALGPDGKPSRIVVIYTTGSQATMDERNRQIAEIGAS
                     LIKHW"
     primer_bind     7696..7715
                     /label=Amp-R
                     /note="Ampicillin resistance gene, reverse primer"
     promoter        complement(7934..8038)
                     /gene="bla"
                     /label=AmpR promoter
ORIGIN
        1 gacggatcgg gagatctccc gatcccctat ggtgcactct cagtacaatc tgctctgatg
       61 ccgcatagtt aagccagtat ctgctccctg cttgtgtgtt ggaggtcgct gagtagtgcg
      121 cgagcaaaat ttaagctaca acaaggcaag gcttgaccga caattgcatg aagaatctgc
      181 ttagggttag gcgttttgcg ctgcttcgcg atgtacgggc cagatatacg cgttgacatt
      241 gattattgac tagttattaa tagtaatcaa ttacggggtc attagttcat agcccatata
      301 tggagttccg cgttacataa cttacggtaa atggcccgcc tggctgaccg cccaacgacc
      361 cccgcccatt gacgtcaata atgacgtatg ttcccatagt aacgccaata gggactttcc
      421 attgacgtca atgggtggag tatttacggt aaactgccca cttggcagta catcaagtgt
      481 atcatatgcc aagtacgccc cctattgacg tcaatgacgg taaatggccc gcctggcatt
      541 atgcccagta catgacctta tgggactttc ctacttggca gtacatctac gtattagtca
      601 tcgctattac catggtgatg cggttttggc agtacatcaa tgggcgtgga tagcggtttg
      661 actcacgggg atttccaagt ctccacccca ttgacgtcaa tgggagtttg ttttggcacc
      721 aaaatcaacg ggactttcca aaatgtcgta acaactccgc cccattgacg caaatgggcg
      781 gtaggcgtgt acggtgggag gtctatataa gcagagctct ctggctaact agagaaccca
      841 ctgcttactg gcttatcgaa attaatacga ctcactatag ggagacccaa gcttaccatg
      901 gcctacccct acgacgtgcc cgactacgcc tccctcggat ccgccaccat gacagctgac
      961 aaggagaaga aaaggagtag ctcggagagg aggaaggaga agtcccggga tgctgcgcgg
     1021 tgccggcgga gcaaggagac ggaggtgttc tatgagctgg cccatgagct gcctctgccc
     1081 cacagtgtga gctcccatct ggacaaggcc tccatcatgc gactggcaat cagcttcctg
     1141 cgaacacaca agctcctctc ctcagtttgc tctgaaaacg agtccgaagc cgaagctgac
     1201 cagcagatgg acaacttgta cctgaaagcc ttggagggtt tcattgccgt ggtgacccaa
     1261 gatggcgaca tgatctttct gtcagaaaac atcagcaagt tcatgggact tacacaggtg
     1321 gagctaacag gacatagtat ctttgacttc actcatccct gcgaccatga ggagattcgt
     1381 gagaacctga gtctcaaaaa tggctctggt tttgggaaaa aaagcaaaga catgtccaca
     1441 gagcgggact tcttcatgag gatgaagtgc acggtcacca acagaggccg tactgtcaac
     1501 ctcaagtcag ccacctggaa ggtcttgcac tgcacgggcc aggtgaaagt ctacaacaac
     1561 tgccctcctc acaatagtct gtgtggctac aaggagcccc tgctgtcctg cctcatcatc
     1621 atgtgtgaac caatccagca cccatcccac atggacatcc ccctggatag caagaccttc
     1681 ctgagccgcc acagcatgga catgaagttc acctactgtg atgacagaat cacagaactg
     1741 attggttacc accctgagga gctgcttggc cgctcagcct atgaattcta ccatgcgcta
     1801 gactccgaga acatgaccaa gagtcaccag aacttgtgca ccaagggtca ggtagtaagt
     1861 ggccagtacc ggatgctcgc aaagcatggg ggctacgtgt ggctggagac ccaggggacg
     1921 gtcatctaca accctcgcaa cctgcagccc cagtgcatca tgtgtgtcaa ctacgtcctg
     1981 agtgagattg agaagaatga cgtggtgttc tccatggacc agactgaatc cctgttcaag
     2041 ccccacctga tggccatgaa cagcatcttt gatagcagtg gcaagggggc tgtgtctgag
     2101 aagagtaact tcctattcac caagctaaag gaggagcccg aggagctggc ccagctggct
     2161 cccaccccag gagacgccat catctctctg gatttcggga atcagaactt cgaggagtcc
     2221 tcagcctatg gcaaggccat cctgcccccg agccagccat gggccacgga gttgaggagc
     2281 cacagcaccc agagcgaggc tgggagcctg cctgccttca ccgtgcccca ggcagctgcc
     2341 ccgggcagca ccacccccag tgccaccagc agcagcagca gctgctccac gcccaatagc
     2401 cctgaagact attacacatc tttggataac gacctgaaga ttgaagtgat tgagaagctc
     2461 ttcgccatgg acacagaggc caaggaccaa tgcagtaccc agacggattt caatgagctg
     2521 gacttggaga cactggcacc ctatatcccc atggacgggg aagacttcca gctaagcccc
     2581 atctgccccg aggagcggct cttggcggag aacccacagt ccacccccca gcactgcttc
     2641 agtgccatga caaacatctt ccagccactg gcccctgtag ccccgcacag tcccttcctc
     2701 ctggacaagt ttcagcagca gctggagagc aagaagacag agcccgagca ccggcccatg
     2761 tcctccatct tctttgatgc cggaagcaaa gcatccctgc caccgtgctg tggccaggcc
     2821 agcacccctc tctcttccat ggggggcaga tccaataccc agtggccccc agatccacca
     2881 ttacattttg ggcccacaaa gtgggccgtc ggggatcagc gcacagagtt cttgggagca
     2941 gcgccgttgg ggccccctgt ctctccaccc catgtctcca ccttcaagac aaggtctgca
     3001 aagggttttg gggctcgagg cccagacgtg ctgagtccgg ccatggtagc cctctccaac
     3061 aagctgaagc tgaagcgaca gctggagtat gaagagcaag ccttccagga cctgagcggg
     3121 ggggacccac ctggtggcag cacctcacat ttgatgtgga aacggatgaa gaacctcagg
     3181 ggtgggagct gccctttgat gccggacaag ccactgagcg caaatgtacc caatgataag
     3241 ttcacccaaa accccatgag gggcctgggc catcccctga gacatctgcc gctgccacag
     3301 cctccatctg ccatcagtcc cggggagaac agcaagagca ggttcccccc acagtgctac
     3361 gccacccagt accaggacta cagcctgtcg tcagcccaca aggtgtcagg catggcaagc
     3421 cggctgctcg ggccctcatt tgagtcctac ctgctgcccg aactgaccag atatgactgt
     3481 gaggtgaacg tgcccgtgct gggaagctcc acgctcctgc aaggagggga cctcctcaga
     3541 gccctggacc aggccacctg acaattctgc agatatccat cacactggcg gccgctcgag
     3601 catgcatcta gagggcccta ttctatagtg tcacctaaat gctagagctc gctgatcagc
     3661 ctcgactgtg ccttctagtt gccagccatc tgttgtttgc ccctcccccg tgccttcctt
     3721 gaccctggaa ggtgccactc ccactgtcct ttcctaataa aatgaggaaa ttgcatcgca
     3781 ttgtctgagt aggtgtcatt ctattctggg gggtggggtg gggcaggaca gcaaggggga
     3841 ggattgggaa gacaatagca ggcatgctgg ggatgcggtg ggctctatgg cttctgaggc
     3901 ggaaagaacc agctggggct ctagggggta tccccnnnnn nnnnnnnnnn nnnnnnnnnn
     3961 nnnnnnnnnn nnnnnnnnnn nnnnnnnnnn nnnnnnnnnn nnnnnnnnnn nnnnnnnnnn
     4021 nnnnnnnnnn nnnnnnnnnn nnnnnnnnnn nnnnnnnnnc nnnnnnnnnn nnnnnnnnnn
     4081 nnnnnnnnnn nnnnnnnnnn nnnnnnnnnn nnnnnnnnnn nnnnnnnnnn nnnnnnnnnn
     4141 nnnnnnnnnn nannnnnnnn nnnnnnnnnn nnnnnnnnnn nnnnnnnnnn nnnnnnnnnn
     4201 ncctttgacg ttggagtcca cgttctttaa tagtggactc ttgttccaaa ctggaacaac
     4261 actcaaccct atctcggtct attcttttga tttataaggg attttgccga tttcggccta
     4321 ttggttaaaa aatgagctga tttaacaaaa atttaacgcg aattaattct gtggaatgtg
     4381 tgtcagttag ggtgtggaaa gtccccaggc tccccagcag gcagaagtat gcaaagcatg
     4441 catctcaatt agtcagcaac caggtgtgga aagtccccag gctccccagc aggcagaagt
     4501 atgcaaagca tgcatctcaa ttagtcagca accatagtcc cgcccctaac tccgcccatc
     4561 ccgcccctaa ctccgcccag ttccgcccat tctccgcccc atggctgact aatttttttt
     4621 atttatgcag aggccgaggc cgcctctgcc tctgagctat tccagaagta gtgaggaggc
     4681 ttttttggag gcctaggctt ttgcaaaaag ctcccgggag cttgtatatc cattttcgga
     4741 tctgatcaag agacaggatg aggatcgttt cgcatgattg aacaagatgg attgcacgca
     4801 ggttctccgg ccgcttgggt ggagaggcta ttcggctatg actgggcaca acagacaatc
     4861 ggctgctctg atgccgccgt gttccggctg tcagcgcagg ggcgcccggt tctttttgtc
     4921 aagaccgacc tgtccggtgc cctgaatgaa ctgcaggacg aggcagcgcg gctatcgtgg
     4981 ctggccacga cgggcgttcc ttgcgcagct gtgctcgacg ttgtcactga agcgggaagg
     5041 gactggctgc tattgggcga agtgccgggg caggatctcc tgtcatctca ccttgctcct
     5101 gccgagaaag tatccatcat ggctgatgca atgcggcggc tgcatacgct tgatccggct
     5161 acctgcccat tcgaccacca agcgaaacat cgcatcgagc gagcacgtac tcggatggaa
     5221 gccggtcttg tcgatcagga tgatctggac gaagagcatc aggggctcgc gccagccgaa
     5281 ctgttcgcca ggctcaaggc gcgcatgccc gacggcgagg atctcgtcgt gacccatggc
     5341 gatgcctgct tgccgaatat catggtggaa aatggccgct tttctggatt catcgactgt
     5401 ggccggctgg gtgtggcgga ccgctatcag gacatagcgt tggctacccg tgatattgct
     5461 gaagagcttg gcggcgaatg ggctgaccgc ttcctcgtgc tttacggtat cgccgctccc
     5521 gattcgcagc gcatcgcctt ctatcgcctt cttgacgagt tcttctgagc gggactctgg
     5581 ggttcgaaat gaccgaccaa gcgacgccca acctgccatc acgagatttc gattccaccg
     5641 ccgccttcta tgaaaggttg ggcttcggaa tcgttttccg ggacgccggc tggatgatcc
     5701 tccagcgcgg ggatctcatg ctggagttct tcgcccaccc caacttgttt attgcagctt
     5761 ataatggtta caaataaagc aatagcatca caaatttcac aaataaagca tttttttcac
     5821 tgcattctag ttgtggtttg tccaaactca tcaatgtatc ttatcatgtc tgtataccgt
     5881 cgacctctag ctagagcttg gcgtaatcat ggtcatagct gtttcctgtg tgaaattgtt
     5941 atccgctcac aattccacac aacatacgag ccggaagcat aaagtgtaaa gcctggggtg
     6001 cctaatgagt gagctaactc acattaattg cgttgcgctc actgcccgct ttccagtcgg
     6061 gaaacctgtc gtgccagctg cattaatgaa tcggccaacg cgcggggaga ggcggtttgc
     6121 gtattgggcg ctcttccgct tcctcgctca ctgactcgct gcgctcggtc gttcggctgc
     6181 ggcgagcggt atcagctcac tcaaaggcgg taatacggtt atccacagaa tcaggggata
     6241 acgcaggaaa gaacatgtga gcaaaaggcc agcaaaaggc caggaaccgt aaaaaggccg
     6301 cgttgctggc gtttttccat aggctccgcc cccctgacga gcatcacaaa aatcgacgct
     6361 caagtcagag gtggcgaaac ccgacaggac tataaagata ccaggcgttt ccccctggaa
     6421 gctccctcgt gcgctctcct gttccgaccc tgccgcttac cggatacctg tccgcctttc
     6481 tcccttcggg aagcgtggcg ctttctcata gctcacgctg taggtatctc agttcggtgt
     6541 aggtcgttcg ctccaagctg ggctgtgtgc acgaaccccc cgttcagccc gaccgctgcg
     6601 ccttatccgg taactatcgt cttgagtcca acccggtaag acacgactta tcgccactgg
     6661 cagcagccac tggtaacagg attagcagag cgaggtatgt aggcggtgct acagagttct
     6721 tgaagtggtg gcctaactac ggctacacta gaagaacagt atttggtatc tgcgctctgc
     6781 tgaagccagt taccttcgga aaaagagttg gtagctcttg atccggcaaa caaaccaccg
     6841 ctggtagcgg tggttttttt gtttgcaagc agcagattac gcgcagaaaa aaaggatctc
     6901 aagaagatcc tttgatcttt tctacggggt ctgacgctca gtggaacgaa aactcacgtt
     6961 aagggatttt ggtcatgaga ttatcaaaaa ggatcttcac ctagatcctt ttaaattaaa
     7021 aatgaagttt taaatcaatc taaagtatat atgagtaaac ttggtctgac agttaccaat
     7081 gcttaatcag tgaggcacct atctcagcga tctgtctatt tcgttcatcc atagttgcct
     7141 gactccccgt cgtgtagata actacgatac gggagggctt accatctggc cccagtgctg
     7201 caatgatacc gcgagaccca cgctcaccgg ctccagattt atcagcaata aaccagccag
     7261 ccggaagggc cgagcgcaga agtggtcctg caactttatc cgcctccatc cagtctatta
     7321 attgttgccg ggaagctaga gtaagtagtt cgccagttaa tagtttgcgc aacgttgttg
     7381 ccattgctac aggcatcgtg gtgtcacgct cgtcgtttgg tatggcttca ttcagctccg
     7441 gttcccaacg atcaaggcga gttacatgat cccccatgtt gtgcaaaaaa gcggttagct
     7501 ccttcggtcc tccgatcgtt gtcagaagta agttggccgc agtgttatca ctcatggtta
     7561 tggcagcact gcataattct cttactgtca tgccatccgt aagatgcttt tctgtgactg
     7621 gtgagtactc aaccaagtca ttctgagaat agtgtatgcg gcgaccgagt tgctcttgcc
     7681 cggcgtcaat acgggataat accgcgccac atagcagaac tttaaaagtg ctcatcattg
     7741 gaaaacgttc ttcggggcga aaactctcaa ggatcttacc gctgttgaga tccagttcga
     7801 tgtaacccac tcgtgcaccc aactgatctt cagcatcttt tactttcacc agcgtttctg
     7861 ggtgagcaaa aacaggaagg caaaatgccg caaaaaaggg aataagggcg acacggaaat
     7921 gttgaatact catactcttc ctttttcaat attattgaag catttatcag ggttattgtc
     7981 tcatgagcgg atacatattt gaatgtattt agaaaaataa acaaataggg gttccgcgca
     8041 catttccccg aaaagtgcca cctgacgtc
//
